>Addgene plasmid #175538 | pcDNA5/FRT/TO_HaloTag9_LamB1 | addgene full sequence | sequence record 343745 | Addgene NGS Result
TGAATGTATTTAGAAAAATAAACAAATAGGGGTTCCGCGCACATTTCCCCGAAAAGTGCCACCTGACGTC
GACGGATCGGGAGATCTCCCGATCCCCTATGGTGCACTCTCAGTACAATCTGCTCTGATGCCGCATAGTT
AAGCCAGTATCTGCTCCCTGCTTGTGTGTTGGAGGTCGCTGAGTAGTGCGCGAGCAAAATTTAAGCTACA
ACAAGGCAAGGCTTGACCGACAATTGCATGAAGAATCTGCTTAGGGTTAGGCGTTTTGCGCTGCTTCGCG
ATGTACGGGCCAGATATACGCGTTGACATTGATTATTGACTAGTTATTAATAGTAATCAATTACGGGGTC
ATTAGTTCATAGCCCATATATGGAGTTCCGCGTTACATAACTTACGGTAAATGGCCCGCCTGGCTGACCG
CCCAACGACCCCCGCCCATTGACGTCAATAATGACGTATGTTCCCATAGTAACGCCAATAGGGACTTTCC
ATTGACGTCAATGGGTGGAGTATTTACGGTAAACTGCCCACTTGGCAGTACATCAAGTGTATCATATGCC
AAGTACGCCCCCTATTGACGTCAATGACGGTAAATGGCCCGCCTGGCATTATGCCCAGTACATGACCTTA
TGGGACTTTCCTACTTGGCAGTACATCTACGTATTAGTCATCGCTATTACCATGGTGATGCGGTTTTGGC
AGTACATCAATGGGCGTGGATAGCGGTTTGACTCACGGGGATTTCCAAGTCTCCACCCCATTGACGTCAA
TGGGAGTTTGTTTTGGCACCAAAATCAACGGGACTTTCCAAAATGTCGTAACAACTCCGCCCCATTGACG
CAAATGGGCGGTAGGCGTGTACGGTGGGAGGTCTATATAAGCAGAGCTCTCCCTATCAGTGATAGAGATC
TCCCTATCAGTGATAGAGATCGTCGACGAGCTCGTTTAGTGAACCGTCAGATCGCCTGGAGACGCCATCC
ACGCTGTTTTGACCTCCATAGAAGACACCGGGACCGATCCAGCCTCCGGACTCTAGCGTTTAAACTTAAG
CTTGGTACCGAGCTCGGATCCACTAGTCCAGTGTGGTGGAATTCTGCAGATATCCAGCAACCATGGGATC
CGAAATCGGTACTGGCTTTCCATTCGACCCCCATTATGTGGAAGTCCTGGGCGAGCGCATGCACTACGTC
GATGTTGGTCCGCGCGATGGCACCCCTGTGCTGTTCCTGCACGGTAACCCGACCTCCTCCTACGTGTGGC
GCAACATCATCCCGCATGTTGCACCGACCCATCGCTGCATTGCTCCAGACCTGATCGGTATGGGCAAATC
CGACAAACCAGACCTGGGTTATTTCTTCGACGACCACGTCCGCTTCATGGATGCCTTCATCGAAGCCCTG
GGTCTGGAAGAGGTCGTCCTGGTCATTCACGACTGGGGCTCCGCTCTGGGTTTCCACTGGGCCAAGCGCA
ATCCAGAGCGCGTCAAAGGTATTGCATTTATGGAGTTCATCCGCCCTATCCCGACCTGGGACGAATGGCC
AGAATTTGCCCGCGAGACCTTCCAGGCCTTCCGCACCACCGACGTCGGCCGCAAGCTGATCATCGATCAT
AACGTTTTTATCGAGGGTACGCTGCGTATGGGTGTCGTCCGCCCGCTGACTGAAGTCGAGATGGACCATT
ACCGCGAGCCGTTCCTGAATCCTGTTGACCGCGAGCCACTGTGGCGCTTCCCAAACGAGCTGCCAATCGC
CGGTGAGCCAGCGAACATCGTCGCGCTGGTCGAAGAATACATGGACTGGCTGCACCAGTCCCCTGTCCCG
AAGCTGCTGTTCTGGGGCACCCCAGGCGTTCTGATCCCACCGGCCGAAGCCGCTCGCCTGGCCAAAAGCC
TGCCTAACTGCAAGGCTGTGGACATCGGCCCGGGTCTGAATCTGCTGCAAGAAGACAACCCGGACCTGAT
CGGCAGCGAGATCGCGCGCTGGCTGTCTACTCTGGAGATTTCCGGTTCCGGACTCAGATCTCGAGCTCAA
GCTTCGATGGCGACTGCGACCCCCGTGCCGCCGCGGATGGGCAGCCGCGCTGGCGGCCCCACCACGCCGC
TGAGCCCCACGCGCCTGTCGCGGCTCCAGGAGAAGGAGGAGCTGCGCGAGCTCAATGACCGGCTGGCGGT
GTACATCGACAAGGTGCGCAGCCTGGAGACGGAGAACAGCGCGCTGCAGCTGCAGGTGACGGAGCGCGAG
GAGGTGCGCGGCCGTGAGCTCACCGGCCTCAAGGCGCTCTACGAGACCGAGCTGGCCGACGCGCGACGCG
CGCTCGACGACACGGCCCGCGAGCGCGCCAAGCTGCAGATCGAGCTGGGCAAGTGCAAGGCGGAACACGA
CCAGCTGCTCCTCAACTATGCTAAGAAGGAATCTGATCTTAATGGCGCCCAGATCAAGCTTCGAGAATAT
GAAGCAGCACTCAATTCGAAAGATGCAGCTCTTGCTACTGCACTTGGTGACAAAAAAAGTTTAGAGGGAG
ATTTGGAGGATCTGAAGGATCAGATTGCCCAGTTGGAAGCCTCCTTAGCTGCAGCCAAAAAACAGTTAGC
AGATGAAACTTTACTTAAAGTAGATTTGGAGAATCGTTGTCAGAGCCTTACTGAGGACTTGGAGTTTCGC
AAAAGCATGTATGAAGAGGAGATTAACGAGACCAGAAGGAAGCATGAAACGCGCTTGGTAGAGGTGGATT
CTGGGCGTCAAATTGAGTATGAGTACAAGCTGGCGCAAGCCCTTCATGAGATGAGAGAGCAACATGATGC
CCAAGTGAGGCTGTATAAGGAGGAGCTGGAGCAGACTTACCATGCCAAACTTGAGAATGCCAGACTGTCA
TCAGAGATGAATACTTCTACTGTCAACAGTGCCAGGGAAGAACTGATGGAAAGCCGCATGAGAATTGAGA
GCCTTTCATCCCAGCTTTCTAATCTACAGAAAGAGTCTAGAGCATGTTTGGAAAGGATTCAAGAATTAGA
GGACTTGCTTGCTAAAGAAAAAGACAACTCTCGTCGCATGCTGACAGACAAAGAGAGAGAGATGGCGGAA
ATAAGGGATCAAATGCAGCAACAGCTGAATGACTATGAACAGCTTCTTGATGTAAAGTTAGCCCTGGACA
TGGAAATCAGTGCTTACAGGAAACTCTTAGAAGGCGAAGAAGAGAGGTTGAAGCTGTCTCCAAGCCCTTC
TTCCCGTGTGACAGTATCCCGAGCATCCTCAAGTCGTAGTGTACGTACAACTAGAGGAAAGCGGAAGAGG
GTTGATGTGGAAGAATCAGAGGCGAGTAGTAGTGTTAGCATCTCTCATTCCGCCTCAGCCACTGGAAATG
TTTGCATCGAAGAAATTGATGTTGATGGGAAATTTATCCGCTTGAAGAACACTTCTGAACAGGATCAACC
AATGGGAGGCTGGGAGATGATCAGAAAAATTGGAGACACATCAGTCAGTTATAAATATACCTCAAGATAT
GTGCTGAAGGCAGGCCAGACTGTTACAATTTGGGCTGCAAACGCTGGTGTCACAGCCAGCCCCCCAACTG
ACCTCATCTGGAAGAACCAGAACTCGTGGGGCACTGGCGAAGATGTGAAGGTTATATTGAAAAATTCTCA
GGGAGAGGAGGTTGCTCAAAGAAGTACAGTCTTTAAAACAACCATACCTGAAGAAGAGGAGGAGGAGGAA
GAAGCAGCTGGAGTGGTTGTTGAGGAAGAACTTTTCCACCAGCAGGGAACCCCAAGAGCATCCAATAGAA
GCTGTGCAATTATGTAGTAACCGCTCGAGTCTAGAGGGCCCGTTTAAACCCGCTGATCAGCCTCGACTGT
GCCTTCTAGTTGCCAGCCATCTGTTGTTTGCCCCTCCCCCGTGCCTTCCTTGACCCTGGAAGGTGCCACT
CCCACTGTCCTTTCCTAATAAAATGAGGAAATTGCATCGCATTGTCTGAGTAGGTGTCATTCTATTCTGG
GGGGTGGGGTGGGGCAGGACAGCAAGGGGGAGGATTGGGAAGACAATAGCAGGCATGCTGGGGATGCGGT
GGGCTCTATGGCTTCTGAGGCGGAAAGAACCAGCTGGGGCTCTAGGGGGTATCCCC
[124 nt withheld, positions 4117-4240]
C
[91 nt withheld, positions 4242-4332]
AGGGTGATGGTTCACGTACCTAGAAGTTCCTATTCCGAAGTTCCTATTCTCTAGAAAGTATAGGAACTTC
CTTGGCCAAAAAGCCTGAACTCACCGCGACGTCTGTCGAGAAGTTTCTGATCGAAAAGTTCGACAGCGTC
TCCGACCTGATGCAGCTCTCGGAGGGCGAAGAATCTCGTGCTTTCAGCTTCGATGTAGGAGGGCGTGGAT
ATGTCCTGCGGGTAAATAGCTGCGCCGATGGTTTCTACAAAGATCGTTATGTTTATCGGCACTTTGCATC
GGCCGCGCTCCCGATTCCGGAAGTGCTTGACATTGGGGAATTCAGCGAGAGCCTGACCTATTGCATCTCC
CGCCGTGCACAGGGTGTCACGTTGCAAGACCTGCCTGAAACCGAACTGCCCGCTGTTCTGCAGCCGGTCG
CGGAGGCCATGGATGCGATCGCTGCGGCCGATCTTAGCCAGACGAGCGGGTTCGGCCCATTCGGACCGCA
AGGAATCGGTCAATACACTACATGGCGTGATTTCATATGCGCGATTGCTGATCCCCATGTGTATCACTGG
CAAACTGTGATGGACGACACCGTCAGTGCGTCCGTCGCGCAGGCTCTCGATGAGCTGATGCTTTGGGCCG
AGGACTGCCCCGAAGTCCGGCACCTCGTGCACGCGGATTTCGGCTCCAACAATGTCCTGACGGACAATGG
CCGCATAACAGCGGTCATTGACTGGAGCGAGGCGATGTTCGGGGATTCCCAATACGAGGTCGCCAACATC
TTCTTCTGGAGGCCGTGGTTGGCTTGTATGGAGCAGCAGACGCGCTACTTCGAGCGGAGGCATCCGGAGC
TTGCAGGATCGCCGCGGCTCCGGGCGTATATGCTCCGCATTGGTCTTGACCAACTCTATCAGAGCTTGGT
TGACGGCAATTTCGATGATGCAGCTTGGGCGCAGGGTCGATGCGACGCAATCGTCCGATCCGGAGCCGGG
ACTGTCGGGCGTACACAAATCGCCCGCAGAAGCGCGGCCGTCTGGACCGATGGCTGTGTAGAAGTACTCG
CCGATAGTGGAAACCGACGCCCCAGCACTCGTCCGAGGGCAAAGGAATAGCACGTACTACGAGATTTCGA
TTCCACCGCCGCCTTCTATGAAAGGTTGGGCTTCGGAATCGTTTTCCGGGACGCCGGCTGGATGATCCTC
CAGCGCGGGGATCTCATGCTGGAGTTCTTCGCCCACCCCAACTTGTTTATTGCAGCTTATAATGGTTACA
AATAAAGCAATAGCATCACAAATTTCACAAATAAAGCATTTTTTTCACTGCATTCTAGTTGTGGTTTGTC
CAAACTCATCAATGTATCTTATCATGTCTGTATACCGTCGACCTCTAGCTAGAGCTTGGCGTAATCATGG
TCATAGCTGTTTCCTGTGTGAAATTGTTATCCGCTCACAATTCCACACAACATACGAGCCGGAAGCATAA
AGTGTAAAGCCTGGGGTGCCTAATGAGTGAGCTAACTCACATTAATTGCGTTGCGCTCACTGCCCGCTTT
CCAGTCGGGAAACCTGTCGTGCCAGCTGCATTAATGAATCGGCCAACGCGCGGGGAGAGGCGGTTTGCGT
ATTGGGCGCTCTTCCGCTTCCTCGCTCACTGACTCGCTGCGCTCGGTCGTTCGGCTGCGGCGAGCGGTAT
CAGCTCACTCAAAGGCGGTAATACGGTTATCCACAGAATCAGGGGATAACGCAGGAAAGAACATGTGAGC
AAAAGGCCAGCAAAAGGCCAGGAACCGTAAAAAGGCCGCGTTGCTGGCGTTTTTCCATAGGCTCCGCCCC
CCTGACGAGCATCACAAAAATCGACGCTCAAGTCAGAGGTGGCGAAACCCGACAGGACTATAAAGATACC
AGGCGTTTCCCCCTGGAAGCTCCCTCGTGCGCTCTCCTGTTCCGACCCTGCCGCTTACCGGATACCTGTC
CGCCTTTCTCCCTTCGGGAAGCGTGGCGCTTTCTCATAGCTCACGCTGTAGGTATCTCAGTTCGGTGTAG
GTCGTTCGCTCCAAGCTGGGCTGTGTGCACGAACCCCCCGTTCAGCCCGACCGCTGCGCCTTATCCGGTA
ACTATCGTCTTGAGTCCAACCCGGTAAGACACGACTTATCGCCACTGGCAGCAGCCACTGGTAACAGGAT
TAGCAGAGCGAGGTATGTAGGCGGTGCTACAGAGTTCTTGAAGTGGTGGCCTAACTACGGCTACACTAGA
AGAACAGTATTTGGTATCTGCGCTCTGCTGAAGCCAGTTACCTTCGGAAAAAGAGTTGGTAGCTCTTGAT
CCGGCAAACAAACCACCGCTGGTAGCGGTGGTTTTTTTGTTTGCAAGCAGCAGATTACGCGCAGAAAAAA
AGGATCTCAAGAAGATCCTTTGATCTTTTCTACGGGGTCTGACGCTCAGTGGAACGAAAACTCACGTTAA
GGGATTTTGGTCATGAGATTATCAAAAAGGATCTTCACCTAGATCCTTTTAAATTAAAAATGAAGTTTTA
AATCAATCTAAAGTATATATGAGTAAACTTGGTCTGACAGTTACCAATGCTTAATCAGTGAGGCACCTAT
CTCAGCGATCTGTCTATTTCGTTCATCCATAGTTGCCTGACTCCCCGTCGTGTAGATAACTACGATACGG
GAGGGCTTACCATCTGGCCCCAGTGCTGCAATGATACCGCGAGACCCACGCTCACCGGCTCCAGATTTAT
CAGCAATAAACCAGCCAGCCGGAAGGGCCGAGCGCAGAAGTGGTCCTGCAACTTTATCCGCCTCCATCCA
GTCTATTAATTGTTGCCGGGAAGCTAGAGTAAGTAGTTCGCCAGTTAATAGTTTGCGCAACGTTGTTGCC
ATTGCTACAGGCATCGTGGTGTCACGCTCGTCGTTTGGTATGGCTTCATTCAGCTCCGGTTCCCAACGAT
CAAGGCGAGTTACATGATCCCCCATGTTGTGCAAAAAAGCGGTTAGCTCCTTCGGTCCTCCGATCGTTGT
CAGAAGTAAGTTGGCCGCAGTGTTATCACTCATGGTTATGGCAGCACTGCATAATTCTCTTACTGTCATG
CCATCCGTAAGATGCTTTTCTGTGACTGGTGAGTACTCAACCAAGTCATTCTGAGAATAGTGTATGCGGC
GACCGAGTTGCTCTTGCCCGGCGTCAATACGGGATAATACCGCGCCACATAGCAGAACTTTAAAAGTGCT
CATCATTGGAAAACGTTCTTCGGGGCGAAAACTCTCAAGGATCTTACCGCTGTTGAGATCCAGTTCGATG
TAACCCACTCGTGCACCCAACTGATCTTCAGCATCTTTTACTTTCACCAGCGTTTCTGGGTGAGCAAAAA
CAGGAAGGCAAAATGCCGCAAAAAAGGGAATAAGGGCGACACGGAAATGTTGAATACTCATACTCTTCCT
TTTTCAATATTATTGAAGCATTTATCAGGGTTATTGTCTCATGAGCGGATACATATT
Features (pLannotate 1.2.2; 23 found; start..end, strand, type, name):
     98..150     -  misc_feature   bom (fragment): basis of mobility region from pBR322
    305..684     +  enhancer       CMV enhancer: human cytomegalovirus immediate early enhancer
    685..888     +  promoter       CMV promoter: human cytomegalovirus (CMV) immediate early promoter
    890..909     +  promoter       PLtetO-1 promoter (fragment): modified phage lambda PL promoter with tet operator sites (Lutz and Bujard, 1997)
    911..930     +  promoter       PLtetO-1 promoter (fragment): modified phage lambda PL promoter with tet operator sites (Lutz and Bujard, 1997)
    938..971     +  promoter       TRE3GV promoter (fragment): 3rd-generation Tet-responsive promoter that can be activated by binding of Tet-On® 3G, optimized for retroviral and lentiviral vectors
   1122..2005    +  CDS            HaloTag® (fragment): modified bacterial dehalogenase that forms covalent bonds with chloroalkane derivatives
   2007..2037    +  misc_feature   MCS (fragment): multiple cloning site
   2037..3794    +  CDS            LMNB1: LMNB1_HUMAN - Also known as LMN2, LMNB. Experimental evidence at protein level: Swiss-Prot protein existence level 1. Lamins are components of the nuclear lamina, a fibrous layer on the nucleoplasmic side of the inner nuclear membrane, which is thought to provide a framework for the nuclear envelope and may also interact with chromatin. From Homo sapiens (Human).
   3847..4071    +  polyA_signal   bGH poly(A) signal: bovine growth hormone polyadenylation signal
   4075..4096    +  promoter       SV40 promoter (fragment): SV40 enhancer and early promoter
   4117..4350    +  rep_origin     f1 ori (fragment) (sequence partly withheld): f1 bacteriophage origin of replication; arrow indicates direction of (+) strand synthesis
   4355..4402    +  protein_bind   FRT: FLP-mediated recombination occurs in the 8-bp core sequence TCTAGAAA (Turan and Bode, 2011). FLP recombinase from the Saccharomyces cerevisiae 2μ plasmid
   4410..5432    +  CDS            HygR: aminoglycoside phosphotransferase from E. coli; aph(4)-Ia; confers resistance to hygromycin
   5442..5567    +  CDS            ble (fragment): BLE_KLEPN - Experimental evidence at protein level: Swiss-Prot protein existence level 1. Binding protein with a strong affinity to the bleomycin family of antibiotics. Binds to CL990; an antimitotic-antibiotic compound. From Klebsiella pneumoniae.
   5562..5683    +  polyA_signal   SV40 poly(A) signal: SV40 polyadenylation signal
   5756..5772    -  protein_bind   lac operator: The lac repressor binds to the lac operator to inhibit transcription in E. coli. This inhibition can be relieved by adding lactose or isopropyl-β-D-thiogalactopyranoside (IPTG). lac repressor encoded by lacI
   5780..5810    -  promoter       lac promoter: promoter for the E. coli lac operon
   5825..5846    -  protein_bind   CAP binding site: CAP binding activates transcription in the presence of cAMP. E. coli catabolite activator protein
   5859..5951    -  CDS            lacI (fragment): lac repressor; lacI; The lac repressor binds to the lac operator to inhibit transcription in E. coli. This inhibition can be relieved by adding lactose or isopropyl-β-D-thiogalactopyranoside (IPTG).
   6134..6722    -  rep_origin     ori: high-copy-number ColE1/pMB1/pBR322/pUC origin of replication
   6893..7753    -  CDS            AmpR: β-lactamase; bla; confers resistance to ampicillin, carbenicillin, and related antibiotics
   7754..39      -  promoter       AmpR promoter (across the origin): bla
