[The description below was written by a language model from this plasmid's Addgene catalogue record and pLannotate feature annotations shown in this document.]
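Description:
pcDNA5/FRT/TO_HaloTag9_LamB1 is a mammalian expression plasmid of about 7.8 kb built on the pcDNA5/FRT/TO backbone, designed to place the self-labelling protein HaloTag9 at the nuclear lamina. It is maintained in E. coli as a high-copy plasmid through a ColE1/pUC-type origin and an ampicillin resistance gene (β-lactamase) with its own promoter. The annotation also picks up small backbone remnants such as partial f1 ori, lac promoter/operator and bom sequences, which have no evident role in the construct's function.

The expression cassette uses the human CMV immediate early enhancer and promoter followed by two short tet operator-containing segments. This arrangement allows transcription to be repressed in cells expressing the Tet repressor and induced with tetracycline or doxycycline, while expression is constitutive in cells lacking the repressor. Downstream lies the HaloTag coding sequence joined through a short linker derived from a multiple cloning site to human lamin B1 (LMNB1), so the tag sits at the N-terminus of the lamin. The cassette ends with the bovine growth hormone polyadenylation signal. HaloTag9 is HaloTag7 carrying the Q165H and P174R substitutions. HaloTag itself is a modified bacterial dehalogenase that bonds covalently to chloroalkane ligands, including fluorescent dyes.

An FRT site sits immediately upstream of a hygromycin resistance gene that has no annotated promoter of its own, followed by an SV40 polyadenylation signal. In this backbone family, Flp-mediated integration into a genomic FRT docking site is generally what activates hygromycin resistance, which allows selection of isogenic stable lines. The associated work concerns HaloTag variants for fluorescence lifetime multiplexing, for which this construct provides a nuclear lamina-localised marker.
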