Addgene plasmid #175538: pcDNA5/FRT/TO_HaloTag9_LamB1
Purpose: Expression of HaloTag9 at the nuclear lamina of the mammalian cells
Depositing lab: Kai Johnsson. Depositing organization: Max Planck Institute for Medical Research. Publication: Engineered HaloTag variants for fluorescence lifetime multiplexing. Frei MS, Tarnawski M, Roberti MJ, Koch B, Hiblot J, Johnsson K. Nat Methods. 2021 Dec 16. pii: 10.1038/s41592-021-01341-x. doi: 10.1038/s41592-021-01341-x. PubMed 34916672.
Backbone
  Vector backbone: pCDNA5/FR/TO
  Vector type: Mammalian Expression
  Selectable markers: Hygromycin
Growth in bacteria
  Bacterial resistance: Ampicillin, 100 μg/mL
  Growth temperature: 37°C
  Growth strain: DH5alpha
  Copy number: High Copy
Gene/Insert
  Gene/Insert name: HaloTag9-LamB1 (alt name: HaloTag9-LamB1)
  Species: H. sapiens (human)
  Mutation: HaloTag9 = HaloTag7-Q165H-P174R
  Cloning method: Gibson Cloning
Terms and licenses: Academic/Nonprofit Terms; Industry Terms: Not Available to Industry
How to cite: pcDNA5/FRT/TO_HaloTag9_LamB1 was a gift from Kai Johnsson (Addgene plasmid # 175538 ; http://n2t.net/addgene:175538 ; RRID:Addgene_175538)
